>Addgene plasmid #121507 | pAAV.pU1a-SpCas9 | depositor full sequence | sequence record 231446 | pAAV.pU1a-SpCas9 sequence 7495 bps
CCTGCAGGCAGCTGCGCGCTCGCTCGCTCACTGAGGCCGCCCGGGCAAAGCCCGGGCGTCGGGCGACCTT
TGGTCGCCCGGCCTCAGTGAGCGAGCGAGCGCGCAGAGAGGGAGTGGCCAACTCCATCACTAGGGGTTCC
TGCGGCCTCTAGAATGGAGGCGGTACTATGTAGATGAGAATTCAGGAGCAAACTGGGAAAAGCAACTGCT
TCCAAATATTTGTGATTTTTACAGTGTAGTTTTGGAAAAACTCTTAGCCTACCAATTCTTCTAAGTGTTT
TAAAATGTGGGAGCCAGTACACATGAAGTTATAGAGTGTTTTAATGAGGCTTAAATATTTACCGTAACTA
TGAAATGCTACGCATATCATGCTGTTCAGGCTCCGTGGCCACGCAACTCATACTACCGGTGCCACCATGT
ACCCATACGATGTTCCAGATTACGCTTCGCCGAAGAAAAAGCGCAAGGTCGAAGCGTCCGACAAGAAGTA
CAGCATCGGCCTGGACATCGGCACCAACTCTGTGGGCTGGGCCGTGATCACCGACGAGTACAAGGTGCCC
AGCAAGAAATTCAAGGTGCTGGGCAACACCGACCGGCACAGCATCAAGAAGAACCTGATCGGAGCCCTGC
TGTTCGACAGCGGCGAAACAGCCGAGGCCACCCGGCTGAAGAGAACCGCCAGAAGAAGATACACCAGACG
GAAGAACCGGATCTGCTATCTGCAAGAGATCTTCAGCAACGAGATGGCCAAGGTGGACGACAGCTTCTTC
CACAGACTGGAAGAGTCCTTCCTGGTGGAAGAGGATAAGAAGCACGAGCGGCACCCCATCTTCGGCAACA
TCGTGGACGAGGTGGCCTACCACGAGAAGTACCCCACCATCTACCACCTGAGAAAGAAACTGGTGGACAG
CACCGACAAGGCCGACCTGCGGCTGATCTATCTGGCCCTGGCCCACATGATCAAGTTCCGGGGCCACTTC
CTGATCGAGGGCGACCTGAACCCCGACAACAGCGACGTGGACAAGCTGTTCATCCAGCTGGTGCAGACCT
ACAACCAGCTGTTCGAGGAAAACCCCATCAACGCCAGCGGCGTGGACGCCAAGGCCATCCTGTCTGCCAG
ACTGAGCAAGAGCAGACGGCTGGAAAATCTGATCGCCCAGCTGCCCGGCGAGAAGAAGAATGGCCTGTTC
GGCAACCTGATTGCCCTGAGCCTGGGCCTGACCCCCAACTTCAAGAGCAACTTCGACCTGGCCGAGGATG
CCAAACTGCAGCTGAGCAAGGACACCTACGACGACGACCTGGACAACCTGCTGGCCCAGATCGGCGACCA
GTACGCCGACCTGTTTCTGGCCGCCAAGAACCTGTCCGACGCCATCCTGCTGAGCGACATCCTGAGAGTG
AACACCGAGATCACCAAGGCCCCCCTGAGCGCCTCTATGATCAAGAGATACGACGAGCACCACCAGGACC
TGACCCTGCTGAAAGCTCTCGTGCGGCAGCAGCTGCCTGAGAAGTACAAAGAGATTTTCTTCGACCAGAG
CAAGAACGGCTACGCCGGCTACATTGACGGCGGAGCCAGCCAGGAAGAGTTCTACAAGTTCATCAAGCCC
ATCCTGGAAAAGATGGACGGCACCGAGGAACTGCTCGTGAAGCTGAACAGAGAGGACCTGCTGCGGAAGC
AGCGGACCTTCGACAACGGCAGCATCCCCCACCAGATCCACCTGGGAGAGCTGCACGCCATTCTGCGGCG
GCAGGAAGATTTTTACCCATTCCTGAAGGACAACCGGGAAAAGATCGAGAAGATCCTGACCTTCCGCATC
CCCTACTACGTGGGCCCTCTGGCCAGGGGAAACAGCAGATTCGCCTGGATGACCAGAAAGAGCGAGGAAA
CCATCACCCCCTGGAACTTCGAGGAAGTGGTGGACAAGGGCGCTTCCGCCCAGAGCTTCATCGAGCGGAT
GACCAACTTCGATAAGAACCTGCCCAACGAGAAGGTGCTGCCCAAGCACAGCCTGCTGTACGAGTACTTC
ACCGTGTATAACGAGCTGACCAAAGTGAAATACGTGACCGAGGGAATGAGAAAGCCCGCCTTCCTGAGCG
GCGAGCAGAAAAAGGCCATCGTGGACCTGCTGTTCAAGACCAACCGGAAAGTGACCGTGAAGCAGCTGAA
AGAGGACTACTTCAAGAAAATCGAGTGCTTCGACTCCGTGGAAATCTCCGGCGTGGAAGATCGGTTCAAC
GCCTCCCTGGGCACATACCACGATCTGCTGAAAATTATCAAGGACAAGGACTTCCTGGACAATGAGGAAA
ACGAGGACATTCTGGAAGATATCGTGCTGACCCTGACACTGTTTGAGGACAGAGAGATGATCGAGGAACG
GCTGAAAACCTATGCCCACCTGTTCGACGACAAAGTGATGAAGCAGCTGAAGCGGCGGAGATACACCGGC
TGGGGCAGGCTGAGCCGGAAGCTGATCAACGGCATCCGGGACAAGCAGTCCGGCAAGACAATCCTGGATT
TCCTGAAGTCCGACGGCTTCGCCAACAGAAACTTCATGCAGCTGATCCACGACGACAGCCTGACCTTTAA
AGAGGACATCCAGAAAGCCCAGGTGTCCGGCCAGGGCGATAGCCTGCACGAGCACATTGCCAATCTGGCC
GGCAGCCCCGCCATTAAGAAGGGCATCCTGCAGACAGTGAAGGTGGTGGACGAGCTCGTGAAAGTGATGG
GCCGGCACAAGCCCGAGAACATCGTGATCGAAATGGCCAGAGAGAACCAGACCACCCAGAAGGGACAGAA
GAACAGCCGCGAGAGAATGAAGCGGATCGAAGAGGGCATCAAAGAGCTGGGCAGCCAGATCCTGAAAGAA
CACCCCGTGGAAAACACCCAGCTGCAGAACGAGAAGCTGTACCTGTACTACCTGCAGAATGGGCGGGATA
TGTACGTGGACCAGGAACTGGACATCAACCGGCTGTCCGACTACGATGTGGACCATATCGTGCCTCAGAG
CTTTCTGAAGGACGACTCCATCGACAACAAGGTGCTGACCAGAAGCGACAAGAACCGGGGCAAGAGCGAC
AACGTGCCCTCCGAAGAGGTCGTGAAGAAGATGAAGAACTACTGGCGGCAGCTGCTGAACGCCAAGCTGA
TTACCCAGAGAAAGTTCGACAATCTGACCAAGGCCGAGAGAGGCGGCCTGAGCGAACTGGATAAGGCCGG
CTTCATCAAGAGACAGCTGGTGGAAACCCGGCAGATCACAAAGCACGTGGCACAGATCCTGGACTCCCGG
ATGAACACTAAGTACGACGAGAATGACAAGCTGATCCGGGAAGTGAAAGTGATCACCCTGAAGTCCAAGC
TGGTGTCCGATTTCCGGAAGGATTTCCAGTTTTACAAAGTGCGCGAGATCAACAACTACCACCACGCCCA
CGACGCCTACCTGAACGCCGTCGTGGGAACCGCCCTGATCAAAAAGTACCCTAAGCTGGAAAGCGAGTTC
GTGTACGGCGACTACAAGGTGTACGACGTGCGGAAGATGATCGCCAAGAGCGAGCAGGAAATCGGCAAGG
CTACCGCCAAGTACTTCTTCTACAGCAACATCATGAACTTTTTCAAGACCGAGATTACCCTGGCCAACGG
CGAGATCCGGAAGCGGCCTCTGATCGAGACAAACGGCGAAACCGGGGAGATCGTGTGGGATAAGGGCCGG
GATTTTGCCACCGTGCGGAAAGTGCTGAGCATGCCCCAAGTGAATATCGTGAAAAAGACCGAGGTGCAGA
CAGGCGGCTTCAGCAAAGAGTCTATCCTGCCCAAGAGGAACAGCGATAAGCTGATCGCCAGAAAGAAGGA
CTGGGACCCTAAGAAGTACGGCGGCTTCGACAGCCCCACCGTGGCCTATTCTGTGCTGGTGGTGGCCAAA
GTGGAAAAGGGCAAGTCCAAGAAACTGAAGAGTGTGAAAGAGCTGCTGGGGATCACCATCATGGAAAGAA
GCAGCTTCGAGAAGAATCCCATCGACTTTCTGGAAGCCAAGGGCTACAAAGAAGTGAAAAAGGACCTGAT
CATCAAGCTGCCTAAGTACTCCCTGTTCGAGCTGGAAAACGGCCGGAAGAGAATGCTGGCCTCTGCCGGC
GAACTGCAGAAGGGAAACGAACTGGCCCTGCCCTCCAAATATGTGAACTTCCTGTACCTGGCCAGCCACT
ATGAGAAGCTGAAGGGCTCCCCCGAGGATAATGAGCAGAAACAGCTGTTTGTGGAACAGCACAAGCACTA
CCTGGACGAGATCATCGAGCAGATCAGCGAGTTCTCCAAGAGAGTGATCCTGGCCGACGCTAATCTGGAC
AAAGTGCTGTCCGCCTACAACAAGCACCGGGATAAGCCCATCAGAGAGCAGGCCGAGAATATCATCCACC
TGTTTACCCTGACCAATCTGGGAGCCCCTGCCGCCTTCAAGTACTTTGACACCACCATCGACCGGAAGAG
GTACACCAGCACCAAAGAGGTGCTGGACGCCACCCTGATCCACCAGAGCATCACCGGCCTGTACGAGACA
CGGATCGACCTGTCTCAGCTGGGAGGCGACAGCCCCAAGAAGAAGAGAAAGGTGGAGGCCAGCTAAGAAT
TCGATCTTTTTCCCTCTGCCAAAAATTATGGGGACATCATGAAGCCCCTTGAGCATCTGACTTCTGGCTA
ATAAAGGAAATTTATTTTCATTGCAATAGTGTGTTGGAATTTTTTGTGTCTCTCACTCGGCGGCCGCAGG
AACCCCTAGTGATGGAGTTGGCCACTCCCTCTCTGCGCGCTCGCTCGCTCACTGAGGCCGGGCGACCAAA
GGTCGCCCGACGCCCGGGCTTTGCCCGGGCGGCCTCAGTGAGCGAGCGAGCGCGCAGCTGCCTGCAGGGG
CGCCTGATGCGGTATTTTCTCCTTACGCATCTGTGCGGTATTTCACACCGCATA
[142 nt withheld, positions 4955-5096]
C
[141 nt withheld, positions 5098-5238]
CCTTTGACGTTGGAGTCCACGTTCTTT
[37 nt withheld, positions 5266-5302]
ACCCTATCTCGGGCTATTCTTTTGATTTATAAGGGATTTTGCCGATTTCGGCCTATTGGTTAAAAAATGA
GCTGATTTAACAAAAATTTAACGCGAATTTTAACAAAATATTAACGTTTACAATTTTATGGTGCACTCTC
AGTACAATCTGCTCTGATGCCGCATAGTTAAGCCAGCCCCGACACCCGCCAACACCCGCTGACGCGCCCT
GACGGGCTTGTCTGCTCCCGGCATCCGCTTACAGACAAGCTGTGACCGTCTCCGGGAGCTGCATGTGTCA
GAGGTTTTCACCGTCATCACCGAAACGCGCGAGACGAAAGGGCCTCGTGATACGCCTATTTTTATAGGTT
AATGTCATGATAATAATGGTTTCTTAGACGTCAGGTGGCACTTTTCGGGGAAATGTGCGCGGAACCCCTA
TTTGTTTATTTTTCTAAATACATTCAAATATGTATCCGCTCATGAGACAATAACCCTGATAAATGCTTCA
ATAATATTGAAAAAGGAAGAGTATGAGTATTCAACATTTCCGTGTCGCCCTTATTCCCTTTTTTGCGGCA
TTTTGCCTTCCTGTTTTTGCTCACCCAGAAACGCTGGTGAAAGTAAAAGATGCTGAAGATCAGTTGGGTG
CACGAGTGGGTTACATCGAACTGGATCTCAACAGCGGTAAGATCCTTGAGAGTTTTCGCCCCGAAGAACG
TTTTCCAATGATGAGCACTTTTAAAGTTCTGCTATGTGGCGCGGTATTATCCCGTATTGACGCCGGGCAA
GAGCAACTCGGTCGCCGCATACACTATTCTCAGAATGACTTGGTTGAGTACTCACCAGTCACAGAAAAGC
ATCTTACGGATGGCATGACAGTAAGAGAATTATGCAGTGCTGCCATAACCATGAGTGATAACACTGCGGC
CAACTTACTTCTGACAACGATCGGAGGACCGAAGGAGCTAACCGCTTTTTTGCACAACATGGGGGATCAT
GTAACTCGCCTTGATCGTTGGGAACCGGAGCTGAATGAAGCCATACCAAACGACGAGCGTGACACCACGA
TGCCTGTAGCAATGGCAACAACGTTGCGCAAACTATTAACTGGCGAACTACTTACTCTAGCTTCCCGGCA
ACAATTAATAGACTGGATGGAGGCGGATAAAGTTGCAGGACCACTTCTGCGCTCGGCCCTTCCGGCTGGC
TGGTTTATTGCTGATAAATCTGGAGCCGGTGAGCGTGGAAGCCGCGGTATCATTGCAGCACTGGGGCCAG
ATGGTAAGCCCTCCCGTATCGTAGTTATCTACACGACGGGGAGTCAGGCAACTATGGATGAACGAAATAG
ACAGATCGCTGAGATAGGTGCCTCACTGATTAAGCATTGGTAACTGTCAGACCAAGTTTACTCATATATA
CTTTAGATTGATTTAAAACTTCATTTTTAATTTAAAAGGATCTAGGTGAAGATCCTTTTTGATAATCTCA
TGACCAAAATCCCTTAACGTGAGTTTTCGTTCCACTGAGCGTCAGACCCCGTAGAAAAGATCAAAGGATC
TTCTTGAGATCCTTTTTTTCTGCGCGTAATCTGCTGCTTGCAAACAAAAAAACCACCGCTACCAGCGGTG
GTTTGTTTGCCGGATCAAGAGCTACCAACTCTTTTTCCGAAGGTAACTGGCTTCAGCAGAGCGCAGATAC
CAAATACTGTCCTTCTAGTGTAGCCGTAGTTAGGCCACCACTTCAAGAACTCTGTAGCACCGCCTACATA
CCTCGCTCTGCTAATCCTGTTACCAGTGGCTGCTGCCAGTGGCGATAAGTCGTGTCTTACCGGGTTGGAC
TCAAGACGATAGTTACCGGATAAGGCGCAGCGGTCGGGCTGAACGGGGGGTTCGTGCACACAGCCCAGCT
TGGAGCGAACGACCTACACCGAACTGAGATACCTACAGCGTGAGCTATGAGAAAGCGCCACGCTTCCCGA
AGGGAGAAAGGCGGACAGGTATCCGGTAAGCGGCAGGGTCGGAACAGGAGAGCGCACGAGGGAGCTTCCA
GGGGGAAACGCCTGGTATCTTTATAGTCCTGTCGGGTTTCGCCACCTCTGACTTGAGCGTCGATTTTTGT
GATGCTCGTCAGGGGGGCGGAGCCTATGGAAAAACGCCAGCAACGCGGCCTTTTTACGGTTCCTGGCCTT
TTGCTGGCCTTTTGCTCACATGT
Features (pLannotate 1.2.2; 13 found; start..end, strand, type, name):
      1..141     -  repeat_region  AAV2 ITR: inverted terminal repeat of adeno-associated virus serotype 2 inverted
    420..447     +  CDS            3xHA (fragment): three tandem HA epitope tags
    480..2195    +  CDS            Cas9(N): N-terminal portion of Streptococcus pyogenes Cas9 (Zetsche et al., 2015)
   2082..4580    +  CDS            Cas9(C): C-terminal portion of Streptococcus pyogenes Cas9 (Zetsche et al., 2015)
   4690..4745    +  polyA_signal   β-globin poly(A) signal: rabbit β-globin polyadenylation signal (Gil and Proudfoot, 1987)
   4758..4898    +  repeat_region  AAV2 ITR: inverted terminal repeat of adeno-associated virus serotype 2 inverted
   4903..4954    -  misc_feature   bom (fragment): basis of mobility region from pBR322
   4973..5353    +  rep_origin     M13 ori (sequence partly withheld): M13 bacteriophage origin of replication; arrow indicates direction of (+) strand synthesis
   5429..5478    -  misc_feature   bom (fragment): basis of mobility region from pBR322
   5580..5615    -  CDS            rop (fragment): Rop protein, which maintains plasmids at low copy number; rop
   5710..5814    +  promoter       AmpR promoter: bla
   5815..6675    +  CDS            AmpR: β-lactamase; bla; confers resistance to ampicillin, carbenicillin, and related antibiotics
   6846..7434    +  rep_origin     ori: high-copy-number ColE1/pMB1/pBR322/pUC origin of replication
