>Addgene plasmid #121507 | pAAV.pU1a-SpCas9 | addgene full sequence | sequence record 234571 | Addgene NGS Result
CCTAGTGATGGAGTTGGCCACTCCCTCTCTGCGCGCTCGCTCGCTCACTGAGGCCGGGCGACCAAAGGTC
GCCCGACGCCCGGGCTTTGCCCGGGCGGCCTCAGTGAGCGAGCGAGCGCGCAGCTGCCTGCAGGGGCGCC
TGATGCGGTATTTTCTCCTTACGCATCTGTGCGGTATTTCACACCGCATA
[95 nt withheld, positions 191-285]
T
[46 nt withheld, positions 287-332]
C
[141 nt withheld, positions 334-474]
CCTTTGACGTTGGAGTCCACGTTCTTT
[37 nt withheld, positions 502-538]
ACTCTATCTCGGGCTATTCTTTTGATTTATAAGGGATTTTGCCGATTTCGGTCTATTGGTTAAAAAATGA
GCTGATTTAACAAAAATTTAACGCGAATTTTAACAAAATATTAACGTTTACAATTTTATGGTGCACTCTC
AGTACAATCTGCTCTGATGCCGCATAGTTAAGCCAGCCCCGACACCCGCCAACACCCGCTGACGCGCCCT
GACGGGCTTGTCTGCTCCCGGCATCCGCTTACAGACAAGCTGTGACCGTCTCCGGGAGCTGCATGTGTCA
GAGGTTTTCACCGTCATCACCGAAACGCGCGAGACGAAAGGGCCTCGTGATACGCCTATTTTTATAGGTT
AATGTCATGATAATAATGGTTTCTTAGACGTCAGGTGGCACTTTTCGGGGAAATGTGCGCGGAACCCCTA
TTTGTTTATTTTTCTAAATACATTCAAATATGTATCCGCTCATGAGACAATAACCCTGATAAATGCTTCA
ATAATATTGAAAAAGGAAGAGTATGAGTATTCAACATTTCCGTGTCGCCCTTATTCCCTTTTTTGCGGCA
TTTTGCCTTCCTGTTTTTGCTCACCCAGAAACGCTGGTGAAAGTAAAAGATGCTGAAGATCAGTTGGGTG
CACGAGTGGGTTACATCGAACTGGATCTCAACAGCGGTAAGATCCTTGAGAGTTTTCGCCCCGAAGAACG
TTTTCCAATGATGAGCACTTTTAAAGTTCTGCTATGTGGCGCGGTATTATCCCGTATTGACGCCGGGCAA
GAGCAACTCGGTCGCCGCATACACTATTCTCAGAATGACTTGGTTGAGTACTCACCAGTCACAGAAAAGC
ATCTTACGGATGGCATGACAGTAAGAGAATTATGCAGTGCTGCCATAACCATGAGTGATAACACTGCGGC
CAACTTACTTCTGACAACGATCGGAGGACCGAAGGAGCTAACCGCTTTTTTGCACAACATGGGGGATCAT
GTAACTCGCCTTGATCGTTGGGAACCGGAGCTGAATGAAGCCATACCAAACGACGAGCGTGACACCACGA
TGCCTGTAGCAATGGCAACAACGTTGCGCAAACTATTAACTGGCGAACTACTTACTCTAGCTTCCCGGCA
ACAATTAATAGACTGGATGGAGGCGGATAAAGTTGCAGGACCACTTCTGCGCTCGGCCCTTCCGGCTGGC
TGGTTTATTGCTGATAAATCTGGAGCCGGTGAGCGTGGAAGCCGCGGTATCATTGCAGCACTGGGGCCAG
ATGGTAAGCCCTCCCGTATCGTAGTTATCTACACGACGGGGAGTCAGGCAACTATGGATGAACGAAATAG
ACAGATCGCTGAGATAGGTGCCTCACTGATTAAGCATTGGTAACTGTCAGACCAAGTTTACTCATATATA
CTTTAGATTGATTTAAAACTTCATTTTTAATTTAAAAGGATCTAGGTGAAGATCCTTTTTGATAATCTCA
TGACCAAAATCCCTTAACGTGAGTTTTCGTTCCACTGAGCGTCAGACCCCGTAGAAAAGATCAAAGGATC
TTCTTGAGATCCTTTTTTTCTGCGCGTAATCTGCTGCTTGCAAACAAAAAAACCACCGCTACCAGCGGTG
GTTTGTTTGCCGGATCAAGAGCTACCAACTCTTTTTCCGAAGGTAACTGGCTTCAGCAGAGCGCAGATAC
CAAATACTGTTCTTCTAGTGTAGCCGTAGTTAGGCCACCACTTCAAGAACTCTGTAGCACCGCCTACATA
CCTCGCTCTGCTAATCCTGTTACCAGTGGCTGCTGCCAGTGGCGATAAGTCGTGTCTTACCGGGTTGGAC
TCAAGACGATAGTTACCGGATAAGGCGCAGCGGTCGGGCTGAACGGGGGGTTCGTGCACACAGCCCAGCT
TGGAGCGAACGACCTACACCGAACTGAGATACCTACAGCGTGAGCTATGAGAAAGCGCCACGCTTCCCGA
AGGGAGAAAGGCGGACAGGTATCCGGTAAGCGGCAGGGTCGGAACAGGAGAGCGCACGAGGGAGCTTCCA
GGGGGAAACGCCTGGTATCTTTATAGTCCTGTCGGGTTTCGCCACCTCTGACTTGAGCGTCGATTTTTGT
GATGCTCGTCAGGGGGGCGGAGCCTATGGAAAAACGCCAGCAACGCGGCCTTTTTACGGTTCCTGGCCTT
TTGCTGGCCTTTTGCTCACATGTCCTGCAGGCAGCTGCGCGCTCGCTCGCTCACTGAGGCCGCCCGGGCG
TCGGGCGACCTTTGGTCGCCCGGCCTCAGTGAGCGAGCGAGCGCGCAGAGAGGGAGTGGCCAACTCCATC
ACTAGGGGTTCCTGCGGCCTCTAGAATGGAGGCGGTACTATGTAGATGAGAATTCAGGAGCAAACTGGGA
AAAGCAACTGCTTCCAAATATTTGTGATTTTTACAGTGTAGTTTTGGAAAAACTCTTAGCCTACCAATTC
TTCTAAGTGTTTTAAAATGTGGGAGCCAGTACACATGAAGTTATAGAGTGTTTTAATGAGGCTTAAATAT
TTACCGTAACTATGAAATGCTACGCATATCATGCTGTTCAGGCTCCGTGGCCACGCAACTCATACTACCG
GTGCCACCATGTACCCATACGATGTTCCAGATTACGCTTCGCCGAAGAAAAAGCGCAAGGTCGAAGCGTC
CGACAAGAAGTACAGCATCGGCCTGGACATCGGCACCAACTCTGTGGGCTGGGCCGTGATCACCGACGAG
TACAAGGTGCCCAGCAAGAAATTCAAGGTGCTGGGCAACACCGACCGGCACAGCATCAAGAAGAACCTGA
TCGGAGCCCTGCTGTTCGACAGCGGCGAAACAGCCGAGGCCACCCGGCTGAAGAGAACCGCCAGAAGAAG
ATACACCAGACGGAAGAACCGGATCTGCTATCTGCAAGAGATCTTCAGCAACGAGATGGCCAAGGTGGAC
GACAGCTTCTTCCACAGACTGGAAGAGTCCTTCCTGGTGGAAGAGGATAAGAAGCACGAGCGGCACCCCA
TCTTCGGCAACATCGTGGACGAGGTGGCCTACCACGAGAAGTACCCCACCATCTACCACCTGAGAAAGAA
ACTGGTGGACAGCACCGACAAGGCCGACCTGCGGCTGATCTATCTGGCCCTGGCCCACATGATCAAGTTC
CGGGGCCACTTCCTGATCGAGGGCGACCTGAACCCCGACAACAGCGACGTGGACAAGCTGTTCATCCAGC
TGGTGCAGACCTACAACCAGCTGTTCGAGGAAAACCCCATCAACGCCAGCGGCGTGGACGCCAAGGCCAT
CCTGTCTGCCAGACTGAGCAAGAGCAGACGGCTGGAAAATCTGATCGCCCAGCTGCCCGGCGAGAAGAAG
AATGGCCTGTTCGGAAACCTGATTGCCCTGAGCCTGGGCCTGACCCCCAACTTCAAGAGCAACTTCGACC
TGGCCGAGGATGCCAAACTGCAGCTGAGCAAGGACACCTACGACGACGACCTGGACAACCTGCTGGCCCA
GATCGGCGACCAGTACGCCGACCTGTTTCTGGCCGCCAAGAACCTGTCCGACGCCATCCTGCTGAGCGAC
ATCCTGAGAGTGAACACCGAGATCACCAAGGCCCCCCTGAGCGCCTCTATGATCAAGAGATACGACGAGC
ACCACCAGGACCTGACCCTGCTGAAAGCTCTCGTGCGGCAGCAGCTGCCTGAGAAGTACAAAGAGATTTT
CTTCGACCAGAGCAAGAACGGCTACGCCGGCTACATTGACGGCGGAGCCAGCCAGGAAGAGTTCTACAAG
TTCATCAAGCCCATCCTGGAAAAGATGGACGGCACCGAGGAACTGCTCGTGAAGCTGAACAGAGAGGACC
TGCTGCGGAAGCAGCGGACCTTCGACAACGGCAGCATCCCCCACCAGATCCACCTGGGAGAGCTGCACGC
CATTCTGCGGCGGCAGGAAGATTTTTACCCATTCCTGAAGGACAACCGGGAAAAGATCGAGAAGATCCTG
ACCTTCCGCATCCCCTACTACGTGGGCCCTCTGGCCAGGGGAAACAGCAGATTCGCCTGGATGACCAGAA
AGAGCGAGGAAACCATCACCCCCTGGAACTTCGAGGAAGTGGTGGACAAGGGCGCTTCCGCCCAGAGCTT
CATCGAGCGGATGACCAACTTCGATAAGAACCTGCCCAACGAGAAGGTGCTGCCCAAGCACAGCCTGCTG
TACGAGTACTTCACCGTGTATAACGAGCTGACCAAAGTGAAATACGTGACCGAGGGAATGAGAAAGCCCG
CCTTCCTGAGCGGCGAGCAGAAAAAGGCCATCGTGGACCTGCTGTTCAAGACCAACCGGAAAGTGACCGT
GAAGCAGCTGAAAGAGGACTACTTCAAGAAAATCGAGTGCTTCGACTCCGTGGAAATCTCCGGCGTGGAA
GATCGGTTCAACGCCTCCCTGGGCACATACCACGATCTGCTGAAAATTATCAAGGACAAGGACTTCCTGG
ACAATGAGGAAAACGAGGACATTCTGGAAGATATCGTGCTGACCCTGACACTGTTTGAGGACAGAGAGAT
GATCGAGGAACGGCTGAAAACCTATGCCCACCTGTTCGACGACAAAGTGATGAAGCAGCTGAAGCGGCGG
AGATACACCGGCTGGGGCAGGCTGAGCCGGAAGCTGATCAACGGCATCCGGGACAAGCAGTCCGGCAAGA
CAATCCTGGATTTCCTGAAGTCCGACGGCTTCGCCAACAGAAACTTCATGCAGCTGATCCACGACGACAG
CCTGACCTTTAAAGAGGACATCCAGAAAGCCCAGGTGTCCGGCCAGGGCGATAGCCTGCACGAGCACATT
GCCAATCTGGCCGGCAGCCCCGCCATTAAGAAGGGCATCCTGCAGACAGTGAAGGTGGTGGACGAGCTCG
TGAAAGTGATGGGCCGGCACAAGCCCGAGAACATCGTGATCGAAATGGCCAGAGAGAACCAGACCACCCA
GAAGGGACAGAAGAACAGCCGCGAGAGAATGAAGCGGATCGAAGAGGGCATCAAAGAGCTGGGCAGCCAG
ATCCTGAAAGAACACCCCGTGGAAAACACCCAGCTGCAGAACGAGAAGCTGTACCTGTACTACCTGCAGA
ATGGGCGGGATATGTACGTGGACCAGGAACTGGACATCAACCGGCTGTCCGACTACGATGTGGACCATAT
CGTGCCTCAGAGCTTTCTGAAGGACGACTCCATCGACAACAAGGTGCTGACCAGAAGCGACAAGAACCGG
GGCAAGAGCGACAACGTGCCCTCCGAAGAGGTCGTGAAGAAGATGAAGAACTACTGGCGGCAGCTGCTGA
ACGCCAAGCTGATTACCCAGAGAAAGTTCGACAATCTGACCAAGGCCGAGAGAGGCGGCCTGAGCGAACT
GGATAAGGCCGGCTTCATCAAGAGACAGCTGGTGGAAACCCGGCAGATCACAAAGCACGTGGCACAGATC
CTGGACTCCCGGATGAACACTAAGTACGACGAGAATGACAAGCTGATCCGGGAAGTGAAAGTGATCACCC
TGAAGTCCAAGCTGGTGTCCGATTTCCGGAAGGATTTCCAGTTTTACAAAGTGCGCGAGATCAACAACTA
CCACCACGCCCACGACGCCTACCTGAACGCCGTCGTGGGAACCGCCCTGATCAAAAAGTACCCTAAGCTG
GAAAGCGAGTTCGTGTACGGCGACTACAAGGTGTACGACGTGCGGAAGATGATCGCCAAGAGCGAGCAGG
AAATCGGCAAGGCTACCGCCAAGTACTTCTTCTACAGCAACATCATGAACTTTTTCAAGACCGAGATTAC
CCTGGCCAACGGCGAGATCCGGAAGCGGCCTCTGATCGAGACAAACGGCGAAACCGGGGAGATCGTGTGG
GATAAGGGCCGGGATTTTGCCACCGTGCGGAAAGTGCTGAGCATGCCCCAAGTGAATATCGTGAAAAAGA
CCGAGGTGCAGACAGGCGGCTTCAGCAAAGAGTCTATCCTGCCCAAGAGGAACAGCGATAAGCTGATCGC
CAGAAAGAAGGACTGGGACCCTAAGAAGTACGGCGGCTTCGACAGCCCCACCGTGGCCTATTCTGTGCTG
GTGGTGGCCAAAGTGGAAAAGGGCAAGTCCAAGAAACTGAAGAGTGTGAAAGAGCTGCTGGGGATCACCA
TCATGGAAAGAAGCAGCTTCGAGAAGAATCCCATCGACTTTCTGGAAGCCAAGGGCTACAAAGAAGTGAA
AAAGGACCTGATCATCAAGCTGCCTAAGTACTCCCTGTTCGAGCTGGAAAACGGCCGGAAGAGAATGCTG
GCCTCTGCCGGCGAACTGCAGAAGGGAAACGAACTGGCCCTGCCCTCCAAATATGTGAACTTCCTGTACC
TGGCCAGCCACTATGAGAAGCTGAAGGGCTCCCCCGAGGATAATGAGCAGAAACAGCTGTTTGTGGAACA
GCACAAGCACTACCTGGACGAGATCATCGAGCAGATCAGCGAGTTCTCCAAGAGAGTGATCCTGGCCGAC
GCTAATCTGGACAAAGTGCTGTCCGCCTACAACAAGCACCGGGATAAGCCCATCAGAGAGCAGGCCGAGA
ATATCATCCACCTGTTTACCCTGACCAATCTGGGAGCCCCTGCCGCCTTCAAGTACTTTGACACCACCAT
CGACCGGAAGAGGTACACCAGCACCAAAGAGGTGCTGGACGCCACCCTGATCCACCAGAGCATCACCGGC
CTGTACGAGACACGGATCGACCTGTCTCAGCTGGGAGGCGACAGCCCCAAGAAGAAGAGAAAGGTGGAGG
CCAGCTAAGAATTCGATCTTTTTCCCTCTGCCAAAAATTATGGGGACATCATGAAGCCCCTTGAGCATCT
GACTTCTGGCTAATAAAGGAAATTTATTTTCATTGCAATAGTGTGTTGGAATTTTTTGTGTCTCTCACTC
GGCGGCCGCAGGAACC
Features (pLannotate 1.2.2; 14 found; start..end, strand, type, name):
    139..190     -  misc_feature   bom (fragment): basis of mobility region from pBR322
    209..664     +  rep_origin     f1 ori (sequence partly withheld): f1 bacteriophage origin of replication; arrow indicates direction of (+) strand synthesis
    665..714     -  misc_feature   bom (fragment): basis of mobility region from pBR322
    816..851     -  CDS            rop (fragment): Rop protein, which maintains plasmids at low copy number; rop
    946..1050    +  promoter       AmpR promoter: bla
   1051..1911    +  CDS            AmpR: β-lactamase; bla; confers resistance to ampicillin, carbenicillin, and related antibiotics
   2082..2670    +  rep_origin     ori: high-copy-number ColE1/pMB1/pBR322/pUC origin of replication
   2743..2770    +  repeat_region  AAV2 ITR (fragment): inverted terminal repeat of adeno-associated virus serotype 2 inverted
   2799..2826    +  repeat_region  AAV2 ITR (fragment): inverted terminal repeat of adeno-associated virus serotype 2 inverted
   3140..3167    +  CDS            3xHA (fragment): three tandem HA epitope tags
   3200..4801    +  CDS            Cas9(N): N-terminal portion of Streptococcus pyogenes Cas9 (Zetsche et al., 2015)
   4802..7300    +  CDS            Cas9(C): C-terminal portion of Streptococcus pyogenes Cas9 (Zetsche et al., 2015)
   7410..7465    +  polyA_signal   β-globin poly(A) signal: rabbit β-globin polyadenylation signal (Gil and Proudfoot, 1987)
   7478..134     +  repeat_region  AAV2 ITR (across the origin): inverted terminal repeat of adeno-associated virus serotype 2 inverted
