[The description below was written by a language model from this plasmid's Addgene catalogue record and pLannotate feature annotations shown in this document.]
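Description:
pAAV.pU1a-SpCas9 is an adeno-associated virus transfer plasmid built on a pAAV backbone for expressing a codon-optimized Streptococcus pyogenes Cas9 in mammalian cells, either by direct transfection or after packaging into recombinant AAV. It is propagated in E. coli through a high-copy ColE1/pUC-type origin and selected with ampicillin via the β-lactamase gene and its native promoter. The backbone also carries an f1/M13 phage origin and small remnants of the pBR322 bom and rop regions, which are only fragments and probably not functional.

The payload lies between two AAV2 inverted terminal repeats, the cis elements required for replication and encapsidation of the vector genome. The catalogue lists the promoter as U1a, a compact promoter that helps keep the large Cas9 cassette within AAV packaging capacity. The annotation software did not label it, but an unannotated stretch between the upstream ITR and the coding region is where it would sit. The open reading frame begins with an N-terminal HA epitope tag (annotated as a fragment of a 3xHA element, consistent with a single HA copy) for immunodetection, followed by SpCas9, which the annotator reports as adjoining N- and C-terminal portions that together make up the full-length nuclease of about 4.2 kb. The Cas9 sequence derives from PX551. A short rabbit β-globin polyadenylation signal terminates the transcript.

The two sequence records (depositor and repository sequencing) agree on layout and differ by about 11 nt. In the sequenced record the upstream ITR is detected only as short fragments, whereas it is full-length in the depositor's. No guide RNA cassette is annotated, so a guide must be supplied separately. The associated work used Cas9 for in vivo genome editing in mice.
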