Addgene plasmid #121507: pAAV.pU1a-SpCas9
Purpose: Expresses codon-optimized SpCas9 in mammalian cells.
Depositing lab: Guangping Gao. Depositing organization: University of Massachusetts, Worcester. Publication: Cas9-mediated allelic exchange repairs compound heterozygous recessive mutations in mice. Wang D, Li J, Song CQ, Tran K, Mou H, Wu PH, Tai PWL, Mendonca CA, Ren L, Wang BY, Su Q, Gessler DJ, Zamore PD, Xue W, Gao G. Nat Biotechnol. 2018 Oct;36(9):839-842. doi: 10.1038/nbt.4219. Epub 2018 Aug 13. PubMed 30102296.
Backbone
  Vector backbone: pAAV
  Vector type: Mammalian Expression, AAV
Growth in bacteria
  Bacterial resistance: Ampicillin, 100 μg/mL
  Growth temperature: 37°C
  Growth strain: DH5alpha
  Copy number: Unknown
Gene/Insert
  Gene/Insert name: SpCas9
  Species: Synthetic
  Insert size (bp): 4197
  Promoter: U1a
  Tag / fusion protein: HA (N terminal on insert)
  Cloning method: Gibson Cloning
  Sequencing primers: 5′ CCGATGCTGTACTTCTTGTC
Resource information
  A portion of this plasmid was derived from a plasmid made by: The SpCas9 sequence is from PX551 (Addgene, Plasmid #60957)
Terms and licenses: Academic/Nonprofit Terms; Industry Terms: Not Available to Industry
How to cite: pAAV.pU1a-SpCas9 was a gift from Guangping Gao (Addgene plasmid # 121507 ; http://n2t.net/addgene:121507 ; RRID:Addgene_121507)
